>Addgene plasmid #41301 | TAL3127 | depositor partial sequence | sequence record 54940 | TAL3127 sequence 2430 bps
TCTAGAGCTAGCACCATGGACTACAAAGACCATGACGGTGATTATAAAGATCATGACATCGATTACAAGG
ATGACGATGACAAGATGGCCCCCAAGAAGAAGAGGAAGGTGGGCATTCACCGCGGGGTACCTATGGTGGA
CTTGAGGACACTCGGTTATTCGCAACAGCAACAGGAGAAAATCAAGCCTAAGGTCAGGAGCACCGTCGCG
CAACACCACGAGGCGCTTGTGGGGCATGGCTTCACTCATGCGCATATTGTCGCGCTTTCACAGCACCCTG
CGGCGCTTGGGACGGTGGCTGTCAAATACCAAGATATGATTGCGGCCCTGCCCGAAGCCACGCACGAGGC
AATTGTAGGGGTCGGTAAACAGTGGTCGGGAGCGCGAGCACTTGAGGCGCTGCTGACTGTGGCGGGTGAG
CTTAGGGGGCCTCCGCTCCAGCTCGACACCGGGCAGCTGCTGAAGATCGCGAAGAGAGGGGGAGTAACAG
CGGTAGAGGCAGTGCACGCCTGGCGCAATGCGCTCACCGGGGCCCCCTTGAACCTGACCCCAGACCAGGT
AGTCGCAATCGCGTCGAACATTGGGGGAAAGCAAGCCCTGGAAACCGTGCAAAGGTTGTTGCCGGTCCTT
TGTCAAGACCACGGCCTTACACCGGAGCAAGTCGTGGCCATTGCATCCCACGACGGTGGCAAACAGGCTC
TTGAGACGGTTCAGAGACTTCTCCCAGTTCTCTGTCAAGCCCACGGGCTGACTCCCGATCAAGTTGTAGC
GATTGCGTCGCATGACGGAGGGAAACAAGCATTGGAGACTGTCCAACGGCTCCTTCCCGTGTTGTGTCAA
GCCCACGGTTTGACGCCTGCACAAGTGGTCGCCATCGCCAGCCATGATGGCGGTAAGCAGGCGCTGGAAA
CAGTACAGCGCCTGCTGCCTGTACTGTGCCAGGATCATGGACTGACCCCAGACCAGGTAGTCGCAATCGC
GTCACATGACGGGGGAAAGCAAGCCCTGGAAACCGTGCAAAGGTTGTTGCCGGTCCTTTGTCAAGACCAC
GGCCTTACACCGGAGCAAGTCGTGGCCATTGCAAGCAACATCGGTGGCAAACAGGCTCTTGAGACGGTTC
AGAGACTTCTCCCAGTTCTCTGTCAAGCCCACGGGCTGACTCCCGATCAAGTTGTAGCGATTGCGTCGAA
CATTGGAGGGAAACAAGCATTGGAGACTGTCCAACGGCTCCTTCCCGTGTTGTGTCAAGCCCACGGTTTG
ACGCCTGCACAAGTGGTCGCCATCGCCTCCAATATTGGCGGTAAGCAGGCGCTGGAAACAGTACAGCGCC
TGCTGCCTGTACTGTGCCAGGATCATGGACTGACCCCAGACCAGGTAGTCGCAATCGCGAACAATAATGG
GGGAAAGCAAGCCCTGGAAACCGTGCAAAGGTTGTTGCCGGTCCTTTGTCAAGACCACGGCCTTACACCG
GAGCAAGTCGTGGCCATTGCAAGCAACATCGGTGGCAAACAGGCTCTTGAGACGGTTCAGAGACTTCTCC
CAGTTCTCTGTCAAGCCCACGGGCTGACTCCCGATCAAGTTGTAGCGATTGCGTCGAACATTGGAGGGAA
ACAAGCATTGGAGACTGTCCAACGGCTCCTTCCCGTGTTGTGTCAAGCCCACGGTTTGACGCCTGCACAA
GTGGTCGCCATCGCCTCCAATATTGGCGGTAAGCAGGCGCTGGAAACAGTACAGCGCCTGCTGCCTGTAC
TGTGCCAGGATCATGGACTGACCCCAGACCAGGTAGTCGCAATCGCGAACAATAATGGGGGAAAGCAAGC
CCTGGAAACCGTGCAAAGGTTGTTGCCGGTCCTTTGTCAAGACCACGGCCTTACACCGGAGCAAGTCGTG
GCCATTGCATCCCACGACGGTGGCAAACAGGCTCTTGAGACGGTTCAGAGACTTCTCCCAGTTCTCTGTC
AAGCCCACGGGCTGACTCCCGATCAAGTTGTAGCGATTGCGTCCAACGGTGGAGGGAAACAAGCATTGGA
GACTGTCCAACGGCTCCTTCCCGTGTTGTGTCAAGCCCACGGTTTGACGCCTGCACAAGTGGTCGCCATC
GCCAGCCATGATGGCGGTAAGCAGGCGCTGGAAACAGTACAGCGCCTGCTGCCTGTACTGTGCCAGGATC
ATGGACTGACACCCGAACAGGTGGTCGCCATTGCTTCTAATGGGGGAGGACGGCCAGCCTTGGAGTCCAT
CGTAGCCCAATTGTCCAGGCCCGATCCCGCGTTGGCTGCGTTAACGAATGACCATCTGGTGGCGTTGGCA
TGTCTTGGTGGACGACCCGCGCTCGATGCAGTCAAAAAGGGTCTGCCTCATGCTCCCGCATTGATCAAAA
GAACCAACCGGCGGATTCCCGAGAGAACTTCCCATCGAGTCGCGGGATCC
