>Addgene plasmid #41301 | TAL3127 | addgene partial sequence | sequence record 56050 | JDS-TALEN-F 5'-TAGGGGTCGGTAAACAGTGG-3'
CTGCTGACTGTGGCGGGTGAGCTTAGGGGGCCTCCGCTCCAGCTCGACACCGGGCAGCTGCTGAAGATCG
CGAAGAGAGGGGGAGTAACAGCGGTAGAGGCAGTGCACGCCTGGCGCAATGCGCTCACCGGGGCCCCCTT
GAACCTGACCCCAGACCAGGTAGTCGCAATCGCGTCGAACATTGGGGGAAAGCAAGCCCTGGAAACCGTG
CAAAGGTTGTTGCCGGTCCTTTGTCAAGACCACGGCCTTACACCGGAGCAAGTCGTGGCCATTGCATCCC
ACGACGGTGGCAAACAGGCTCTTGAGACGGTTCAGAGACTTCTCCCAGTTCTCTGTCAAGCCCACGGGCT
GACTCCCGATCAAGTTGTAGCGATTGCGTCGCATGACGGAGGGAAACAAGCATTGGAGACTGTCCAACGG
CTCCTTCCCGTGTTGTGTCAAGCCCACGGTTTGACGCCTGCACAAGTGGTCGCCATCGCCAGCCATGATG
GCGGTAAGCAGGCGCTGGAAACAGTACAGCGCCTGCTGCCTGTACTGTGCCAGGATCATGGACTGACCCC
AGACCAGGTAGTCGCAATCGCGTCACATGACGGGGGAAAGCAAGCCCTGGAAACCGTGCAAAGGTTGTTG
CCGGTCCTTTGTCAAGACCACGGCCTTACACCGGAGCAAGTCGTGGCCATTGCAAGCAACATCGGTGGCA
AACAGGCTCTTGAGACGGTTCAGAGACTTCTCCCAGTTCTCTGTCAAGCCCACGGGCTGACTCCCGATCA
AGTTGTAGCGATTGCGTCGAACATTGGAGGGAAACAAGCATTGGAGACTGTCCAACGGCTCCTTCCCGTG
TTGTGTCAAGCCCACGGTTTGACGCCTGCACAAGTGGTCGCCATCGCCTCC
