[The description below was written by a language model from this plasmid's Addgene catalogue record.]
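Description:
TAL3127 is a TALEN expression plasmid built on the JDS78 backbone, a roughly 6.4 kb mammalian expression vector that also carries a T7 promoter. It is maintained in E. coli as a high-copy plasmid under ampicillin selection. The approximately 1.6 kb insert is an engineered TAL effector repeat array designated ZebrafishCommunity-nptx2a-Right, designed to recognise an 18-nucleotide site in the zebrafish (D. rerio) nptx2a gene. The array was inserted by restriction enzyme cloning, and both cloning sites were destroyed in the process.

The backbone supplies the remaining parts of the nuclease. An N-terminal 3X Flag tag allows detection of the protein, and a C-terminal wild-type FokI cleavage domain provides nuclease activity, so the inserted repeats complete an in-frame Flag–TALE–FokI fusion. Expression is driven by the CMV promoter in mammalian cells. The T7 designation in the vector type suggests the coding sequence can also be transcribed in vitro to make mRNA, a common route for delivering nucleases into zebrafish embryos, although the record does not spell out this use. The listed sequencing primers imply a BGH polyadenylation region downstream of the insert.

Because FokI cuts only as a dimer, this "Right" monomer is meant to be used with a matching "Left" TALEN that binds the adjacent half-site. Together they create a double-strand break at nptx2a, whose error-prone repair yields disruptive indel mutations. This fits the associated work on targeted gene disruption in zebrafish using engineered TALENs. No feature table was provided, so finer details of the plasmid's elements are not recorded here.
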