Addgene plasmid #41301: TAL3127
Depositing lab: Keith Joung. Depositing organization: Massachusetts General Hospital. Publication: Targeted gene disruption in somatic zebrafish cells using engineered TALENs. Sander JD, Cade L, Khayter C, Reyon D, Peterson RT, Joung JK, Yeh JR. Nat Biotechnol. 2011 Aug 5;29(8):697-8. doi: 10.1038/nbt.1934. PubMed 21822241.
Backbone
  Vector backbone: JDS78
  Backbone manufacturer: Addgene plasmid #32290
  Backbone size w/o insert (bp): 6447
  Vector type: Mammalian Expression ; T7
Growth in bacteria
  Bacterial resistance: Ampicillin, 100 μg/mL
  Growth temperature: 37°C
  Growth strain: XL1 Blue
  Copy number: High Copy
Gene/Insert
  Gene/Insert name: ZebrafishCommunity-nptx2a-Right (alt name: nptx2a)
  Species: D. rerio (zebrafish)
  Insert size (bp): 1640
  Entrez Gene: nptx2a (a.k.a. nptx2)
  Promoter: CMV
  Tag / fusion protein: 3X Flag (N terminal on backbone); WT FOKI (C terminal on backbone)
  Cloning method: Restriction Enzyme; 5′ cloning site N/A (destroyed during cloning); 3′ cloning site N/A (destroyed during cloning)
  Sequencing primers: 5′ CMV-F; 3′ BGH-rev
Terms and licenses: Academic/Nonprofit Terms; Industry Terms: Not Available to Industry
Depositor comments: Target binding site: TACCCCAAAGAAAGCTCT It is strongly recommended that users perform a diagnostic digest to verify this plasmid prior to use. For example, a double digest of the plasmid with BamHI and KpnI should result in two bands at 2.3kb and 5.8kb.
How to cite: TAL3127 was a gift from Keith Joung (Addgene plasmid # 41301 ; http://n2t.net/addgene:41301 ; RRID:Addgene_41301)
